>Addgene plasmid #42744 | TAL3281 | depositor partial sequence | sequence record 57864 | TAL3281 sequence 2328 bps
TCTAGAGCTAGCACCATGGACTACAAAGACCATGACGGTGATTATAAAGATCATGACATCGATTACAAGG
ATGACGATGACAAGATGGCCCCCAAGAAGAAGAGGAAGGTGGGCATTCACCGCGGGGTACCTATGGTGGA
CTTGAGGACACTCGGTTATTCGCAACAGCAACAGGAGAAAATCAAGCCTAAGGTCAGGAGCACCGTCGCG
CAACACCACGAGGCGCTTGTGGGGCATGGCTTCACTCATGCGCATATTGTCGCGCTTTCACAGCACCCTG
CGGCGCTTGGGACGGTGGCTGTCAAATACCAAGATATGATTGCGGCCCTGCCCGAAGCCACGCACGAGGC
AATTGTAGGGGTCGGTAAACAGTGGTCGGGAGCGCGAGCACTTGAGGCGCTGCTGACTGTGGCGGGTGAG
CTTAGGGGGCCTCCGCTCCAGCTCGACACCGGGCAGCTGCTGAAGATCGCGAAGAGAGGGGGAGTAACAG
CGGTAGAGGCAGTGCACGCCTGGCGCAATGCGCTCACCGGGGCCCCCTTGAACCTGACCCCAGACCAGGT
AGTCGCAATCGCGTCGAACATTGGGGGAAAGCAAGCCCTGGAAACCGTGCAAAGGTTGTTGCCGGTCCTT
TGTCAAGACCACGGCCTTACACCGGAGCAAGTCGTGGCCATTGCAAGCAATGGGGGTGGCAAACAGGCTC
TTGAGACGGTTCAGAGACTTCTCCCAGTTCTCTGTCAAGCCCACGGGCTGACTCCCGATCAAGTTGTAGC
GATTGCGTCCAACGGTGGAGGGAAACAAGCATTGGAGACTGTCCAACGGCTCCTTCCCGTGTTGTGTCAA
GCCCACGGTTTGACGCCTGCACAAGTGGTCGCCATCGCCAACAACAACGGCGGTAAGCAGGCGCTGGAAA
CAGTACAGCGCCTGCTGCCTGTACTGTGCCAGGATCATGGACTGACCCCAGACCAGGTAGTCGCAATCGC
GAACAATAATGGGGGAAAGCAAGCCCTGGAAACCGTGCAAAGGTTGTTGCCGGTCCTTTGTCAAGACCAC
GGCCTTACACCGGAGCAAGTCGTGGCCATTGCAAGCAACATCGGTGGCAAACAGGCTCTTGAGACGGTTC
AGAGACTTCTCCCAGTTCTCTGTCAAGCCCACGGGCTGACTCCCGATCAAGTTGTAGCGATTGCGAATAA
CAATGGAGGGAAACAAGCATTGGAGACTGTCCAACGGCTCCTTCCCGTGTTGTGTCAAGCCCACGGTTTG
ACGCCTGCACAAGTGGTCGCCATCGCCTCCAATATTGGCGGTAAGCAGGCGCTGGAAACAGTACAGCGCC
TGCTGCCTGTACTGTGCCAGGATCATGGACTGACCCCAGACCAGGTAGTCGCAATCGCGTCACATGACGG
GGGAAAGCAAGCCCTGGAAACCGTGCAAAGGTTGTTGCCGGTCCTTTGTCAAGACCACGGCCTTACACCG
GAGCAAGTCGTGGCCATTGCAAGCAACATCGGTGGCAAACAGGCTCTTGAGACGGTTCAGAGACTTCTCC
CAGTTCTCTGTCAAGCCCACGGGCTGACTCCCGATCAAGTTGTAGCGATTGCGAATAACAATGGAGGGAA
ACAAGCATTGGAGACTGTCCAACGGCTCCTTCCCGTGTTGTGTCAAGCCCACGGTTTGACGCCTGCACAA
GTGGTCGCCATCGCCTCCAATATTGGCGGTAAGCAGGCGCTGGAAACAGTACAGCGCCTGCTGCCTGTAC
TGTGCCAGGATCATGGACTGACCCCAGACCAGGTAGTCGCAATCGCGTCGAACATTGGGGGAAAGCAAGC
CCTGGAAACCGTGCAAAGGTTGTTGCCGGTCCTTTGTCAAGACCACGGCCTTACACCGGAGCAAGTCGTG
GCCATTGCAAATAATAACGGTGGCAAACAGGCTCTTGAGACGGTTCAGAGACTTCTCCCAGTTCTCTGTC
AAGCCCACGGGCTGACTCCCGATCAAGTTGTAGCGATTGCGTCGCATGACGGAGGGAAACAAGCATTGGA
GACTGTCCAACGGCTCCTTCCCGTGTTGTGTCAAGCCCACGGTCTGACACCCGAACAGGTGGTCGCCATT
GCTTCTAATGGGGGAGGACGGCCAGCCTTGGAGTCCATCGTAGCCCAATTGTCCAGGCCCGATCCCGCGT
TGGCTGCGTTAACGAATGACCATCTGGTGGCGTTGGCATGTCTTGGTGGACGACCCGCGCTCGATGCAGT
CAAAAAGGGTCTGCCTCATGCTCCCGCATTGATCAAAAGAACCAACCGGCGGATTCCCGAGAGAACTTCC
CATCGAGTCGCGGGATCC
