>Addgene plasmid #42744 | TAL3281 | addgene partial sequence | sequence record 61135 | JDS-TALEN-F 5'-TAGGGGTCGGTAAACAGTGG-3'
ACTGTGGCGGGTGAGCTTAGGGGGCCTCCGCTCCAGCTCGACACCGGGCAGCTGCTGAAGATCGCGAAGA
GAGGGGGAGTAACAGCGGTAGAGGCAGTGCACGCCTGGCGCAATGCGCTCACCGGGGCCCCCTTGAACCT
GACCCCAGACCAGGTAGTCGCAATCGCGTCGAACATTGGGGGAAAGCAAGCCCTGGAAACCGTGCAAAGG
TTGTTGCCGGTCCTTTGTCAAGACCACGGCCTTACACCGGAGCAAGTCGTGGCCATTGCAAGCAATGGGG
GTGGCAAACAGGCTCTTGAGACGGTTCAGAGACTTCTCCCAGTTCTCTGTCAAGCCCACGGGCTGACTCC
CGATCAAGTTGTAGCGATTGCGTCCAACGGTGGAGGGAAACAAGCATTGGAGACTGTCCAACGGCTCCTT
CCCGTGTTGTGTCAAGCCCACGGTTTGACGCCTGCACAAGTGGTCGCCATCGCCAACAACAACGGCGGTA
AGCAGGCGCTGGAAACAGTACAGCGCCTGCTGCCTGTACTGTGCCAGGATCATGGACTGACCCCAGACCA
GGTAGTCGCAATCGCGAACAATAATGGGGGAAAGCAAGCCCTGGAAACCGTGCAAAGGTTGTTGCCGGTC
CTTTGTCAAGACCACGGCCTTACACCGGAGCAAGTCGTGGCCATTGCAAGCAACATCGGTGGCAAACAGG
CTCTTGAGACGGTTCAGAGACTTCTCCCAGTTCTCTGTCAAGCCCACGGGCTGACTCCCGATCAAGTTGT
AGCGATTGCGAATAACAATGGAGGGAAACAAGCATTGGAGACTGTCCAACGGCTCCTTCCCGTGTTGTGT
CAAGCCCACGGTTTGACGCCTGCACAAGTGGTCGCCATCGCCTCC
