[The description below was written by a language model from this plasmid's Addgene catalogue record.]
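Description:
TAL3281 is a TALEN expression plasmid built on the JDS78 backbone, a mammalian expression vector that also carries a T7 promoter. It encodes the right-hand monomer of a TALE nuclease pair directed at "site 2" of the zebrafish (D. rerio) gene hif1al, also known as Hif-3alpha. The plasmid is maintained in E. coli as a high-copy construct under ampicillin selection. The record does not specify the origin of replication, and no feature table is provided, so the layout of individual elements cannot be described beyond the catalogue fields.

The insert of about 1.6 kb is an engineered array of TAL effector repeats that determines DNA-binding specificity for the chosen half-site in hif1al. It was cloned by restriction enzymes into the roughly 6.4 kb backbone, and the cloning sites were destroyed in the process. The backbone supplies the flanking coding sequences, so the array is expressed in frame with an N-terminal 3X Flag epitope, useful for detecting the protein, and a C-terminal wild-type FokI nuclease domain. Because FokI cleaves as a dimer, this monomer is meant to be used with a matching left-hand TALEN that binds the opposite half-site. The two FokI domains then meet over the spacer and make a double-strand break, whose error-prone repair can produce disruptive indels.

The CMV promoter drives expression in mammalian cells. The T7 designation suggests that the coding sequence can also be transcribed in vitro into mRNA, which fits the associated work on targeted gene disruption in somatic zebrafish cells. The depositor recommends verifying the plasmid by diagnostic digest before use, a sensible precaution for highly repetitive TALE arrays.
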