Addgene plasmid #42744: TAL3281
Depositing lab: Keith Joung. Depositing organization: Massachusetts General Hospital. Publication: Targeted gene disruption in somatic zebrafish cells using engineered TALENs. Sander JD, Cade L, Khayter C, Reyon D, Peterson RT, Joung JK, Yeh JR. Nat Biotechnol. 2011 Aug 5;29(8):697-8. doi: 10.1038/nbt.1934. PubMed 21822241.
Backbone
  Vector backbone: JDS78
  Backbone manufacturer: Addgene plasmid #32290
  Backbone size w/o insert (bp): 6447
  Vector type: Mammalian Expression ; T7
Growth in bacteria
  Bacterial resistance: Ampicillin, 100 μg/mL
  Growth temperature: 37°C
  Growth strain: XL1 Blue
  Copy number: High Copy
Gene/Insert
  Gene/Insert name: ZebrafishCommunity-hif1al-site2-right (alt name: hif1al)
  Species: D. rerio (zebrafish)
  Insert size (bp): 1640
  Entrez Gene: hif1al (a.k.a. Hif-3alpha, zgc:63965)
  Promoter: CMV
  Tag / fusion protein: 3X Flag (N terminal on backbone); WT FOKI (C terminal on backbone)
  Cloning method: Restriction Enzyme; 5′ cloning site N/A (destroyed during cloning); 3′ cloning site N/A (destroyed during cloning)
  Sequencing primers: 5′ CMV-F; 3′ BGH-rev
Terms and licenses: Academic/Nonprofit Terms; Industry Terms: Not Available to Industry
Depositor comments: Target binding site: TATTGGAGACAGAAGCT It is strongly recommended that users perform a diagnostic digest to verify this plasmid prior to use. For example, a double digest of the plasmid with BamHI and KpnI should result in two bands at 2.3kb and 5.8kb.
How to cite: TAL3281 was a gift from Keith Joung (Addgene plasmid # 42744 ; http://n2t.net/addgene:42744 ; RRID:Addgene_42744)
